Addgene plasmid #28183: His-tagged-SF1 (antisense)
Depositing lab: Bernard Schimmer. Depositing organization: University of Toronto. Publication: Impaired steroidogenic factor 1 (NR5A1) activity in mutant Y1 mouse adrenocortical tumor cells. Frigeri C, Tsao J, Czerwinski W, Schimmer BP. Mol Endocrinol. 2000 Apr . 14(4):535-44. 10.1210/mend.14.4.0440 PubMed 10770490.
Backbone
  Vector backbone: pcDNA3.1-his
  Backbone manufacturer: Invitrogen
  Backbone size w/o insert (bp): 5400
  Vector type: Mammalian Expression
Growth in bacteria
  Bacterial resistance: Ampicillin, 100 μg/mL
  Growth temperature: 37°C
  Growth strain: DH5alpha
  Copy number: High Copy
Gene/Insert
  Gene/Insert name: SF1 (alt name: Nr5a1)
  Species: M. musculus (mouse)
  Insert size (bp): 2022
  Mutation: Reverse Orientation
  Entrez Gene: Nr5a1 (a.k.a. Ad4BP, ELP, ELP-3, Ftz-F1, Ftzf1, SF-1, SF1, STF-1)
  Tag / fusion protein: His (N terminal on insert)
  Cloning method: Restriction Enzyme
  Sequencing primers: 5′ T7; 3′ BGH-Rev
Resource information
  A portion of this plasmid was derived from a plasmid made by: Keith L. Parker, Duke Univ.
Terms and licenses: Academic/Nonprofit Terms; Industry Terms: Not Available to Industry
Depositor comments: The His-tagged-SF1 (antisense) plasmid, the plasmid was created as a control for the His-tagged-SF1 plasmid (#28182). The SF1 insert was placed in the 3' - 5' orientation downstream of the His tag. As such, the transcript will not encode an open reading frame.
How to cite: His-tagged-SF1 (antisense) was a gift from Bernard Schimmer (Addgene plasmid # 28183 ; http://n2t.net/addgene:28183 ; RRID:Addgene_28183)
