[The description below was written by a language model from this plasmid's Addgene catalogue record.]
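Description:
His-tagged-SF1 (antisense) is a mammalian expression plasmid built on the Invitrogen pcDNA3.1-his backbone (about 5.4 kb without insert) and carrying a roughly 2.0 kb mouse steroidogenic factor 1 cDNA (SF1, gene symbol Nr5a1, also known as Ad4BP or Ftz-F1). It is maintained in E. coli as a high-copy plasmid under ampicillin selection. The record does not list the promoter or other backbone features. The recommended sequencing primers, T7 forward and BGH reverse, show that the insert sits between a T7 promoter site and the bovine growth hormone polyadenylation region. This layout is typical of the pcDNA3.1 family, in which a CMV promoter normally drives expression in mammalian cells.

The defining feature of the construct is the orientation of the insert. The SF1 sequence was cloned by restriction enzymes in the 3' to 5' direction downstream of the vector's N-terminal His tag. The transcript therefore contains the antisense strand of the cDNA and, according to the depositor, does not encode an SF1 open reading frame, so no tagged SF1 protein is expected. The plasmid was made as a negative control for a companion construct that carries the same insert in the sense orientation and expresses His-tagged SF1. With the pair, effects of transfected SF1 can be separated from nonspecific effects of the vector and insert DNA. The associated work examined impaired SF1 (NR5A1) activity in mutant Y1 mouse adrenocortical tumor cells. Part of the plasmid was derived from a construct made in another laboratory.
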