>Addgene plasmid #28183 | His-tagged-SF1 (antisense) | addgene partial sequence | sequence record 34540 | 28183 with CMV-F
AGCAGAGCTCTCTGGCTACTAGAGAACCCACTGCTTACTGGCTTATCGAAATTAATACGACTCACTATAG
GGAGACCCAAGCTGGCTAGCGTTTAAACTTAAGCTTACCATGGGGGGTTCTCATCATCATCATCATCATG
GTATGGCTAGCATGACTGGTGGACAGCAAATGGGTCGGGATCTGTACGACGATGACGATAAGGTACCAGG
ATCCAGTGTGGTGGAATTCCGGCTACACCAGACTCCTCCTCCCTGGGTAGCCGGGCCCTGGGAGAAGGAT
GATCACACCAAAGTCCTCCTACAGGTAGAGGATCAGAATTAGATGGGTAGAGGGCGGAAAGGGCTCTTTT
TGCCCTACCCACTCTCATGGTATCCTCTGGGGACCCAATTTAGCAAACTCAGTTTACAACAGTGGACTTC
CTGCTTCAGTGGAGTCTGGAGACCCCCTCCTTTGCCCTCATTGATGCCTGTAGACCTTCCTTTGCCTCTG
ATAACAGGAGAGAGGGAAAGGATGACCTCTGACCCAAGGGACATCCAGACCCACCAGGGAATCCTGAGCC
TCCTCCTGGGACCTCAGATACCAGGAAAAAAAGCTGGGGGCTGATGGAGGAAGGAATGGTTAGAAGCCCC
CTTTGGGGCACTCCAAGTGGCGGACACAGGCCAATGGCTAGTAAAGGCAACCTGCCCCGGCCAATCCCCG
CCCATCCTTGCCCAAACACACAGCTCTGGAGCTCAGGGGCAGGGGCTTAGTGACAGGGCTCCTGGATCAC
CTAATGCAAGGAGTCTTTTGGAGGCAGTGGCATCCCTGCCTATTGCCCGCTGCCTGGCACCCAGGCTCAA
GTCTGCTTGGCCTGCAGCATCTCAATG
